Addgene plasmid #239908: LLP986
Purpose: TCTP-SynPro-06 as Level-0 part (Golden Gate cloning)
Depositing lab: Ryan Lister. Depositing organization: University of Western Australia. Publication: CRISPRi-based circuits to control gene expression in plants. Khan MA, Herring G, Zhu JY, Oliva M, Fourie E, Johnston B, Zhang Z, Potter J, Pineda L, Pflueger J, Swain T, Pflueger C, Lloyd JPB, Secco D, Small I, Kidd BN, Lister R. Nat Biotechnol. 2025 Mar;43(3):416-430. doi: 10.1038/s41587-024-02236-w. Epub 2024 May 20. PubMed 38769424.
Backbone
  Vector backbone: pAGM9121
  Vector type: Synthetic Biology
Growth in bacteria
  Bacterial resistance: Spectinomycin, 50 μg/mL
  Growth temperature: 30°C
  Growth strain: DH5alpha
  Copy number: High Copy
Gene/Insert
  Gene/Insert name: TCTP-SynPro-06 engineered promoter
  Species: Synthetic
  Mutation: N/A
  Cloning method: Restriction Enzyme; 5′ cloning site Unknown (unknown if destroyed)
Terms and licenses: Academic/Nonprofit Terms; Industry Terms: Not Available to Industry
How to cite: LLP986 was a gift from Ryan Lister (Addgene plasmid # 239908 ; http://n2t.net/addgene:239908 ; RRID:Addgene_239908)
