[The description below was written by a language model from this plasmid's Addgene catalogue record and pLannotate feature annotations shown in this document.]
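Description:
LLP986 is a small (about 2.4 kb) Golden Gate Level-0 part plasmid built on the pAGM9121 backbone, a synthetic-biology cloning vector used in modular, hierarchical assembly systems. It is maintained in E. coli as a high-copy plasmid through a ColE1/pUC-type origin of replication and is selected with spectinomycin. The annotated resistance region consists of an aadA (aminoglycoside adenylyltransferase) coding sequence, which confers spectinomycin and streptomycin resistance. Upstream of it lie a fragment of the class 1 integron Pc promoter and a short remnant of a gentamicin acetyltransferase gene. These fragments are most likely leftovers of the integron-derived cassette from which the marker was taken, and the plasmid should not be expected to confer gentamicin resistance.

The payload is TCTP-SynPro-06, a synthetic engineered promoter stored as a standardised promoter part. The name suggests derivation from a TCTP promoter, but the record does not describe its composition, operator or guide RNA target sites, or the flanking overhangs and type IIS sites. The automated feature table annotates only the backbone elements, so the insert itself is not marked; it presumably lies in the unannotated sequence outside the marker and origin. The associated work concerns CRISPR interference-based gene circuits for controlling expression in plants. This suggests the promoter is meant to be combined with coding sequences and terminators into higher-level transcription units, serving as a programmable or repressible promoter in plant synthetic circuits. As a Level-0 part, the plasmid is a storage and donor vector, not an expression construct.
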