Features (pLannotate 1.2.2; 4 found; start..end, strand, type, name):
     23..46      +  promoter       Pc promoter (fragment): intI1 (promoter lies within the coding sequence); class 1 integron promoter
    222..278     +  CDS            GmR (fragment): gentamycin acetyltransferase; aacC1; confers resistance to gentamycin
    289..1076    +  CDS            SmR (fragment): aminoglycoside adenylyltransferase (Murphy, 1985); aadA; confers resistance to spectinomycin and streptomycin
   1417..2005    +  rep_origin     ori: high-copy-number ColE1/pMB1/pBR322/pUC origin of replication
>Addgene plasmid #239908 | LLP986 | addgene full sequence | sequence record 486318 | Addgene NGS Result
GTGCCGAGGCACGAACCCAGTGGACATAAGCCTGTTCGGTTCGTAAGCTGTAATGCAAGTAGCGTATGCG
CTCACGCAACTGGTCCAGAACCTTGACCGAACGCAGCGGTGGTAACGGCGCAGTGGCGGTTTTCATGGCT
TGTTATGACTGTTTTTTTGGGGTACAGTCTATGCCTCGGGCATCCAAGCAGCAAGCGCGTTACGCCGTGG
GTCGATGTTTGATGTTATGGAGCAGCAACGATGTTACGCAGCAGGGCAGTCGCCCTAAAACAAAGTTAAA
CATCATGGGGGAAGCGGTGATCGCCGAAGTATCGACTCAACTATCAGAGGTAGTTGGCGTCATCGAGCGC
CATCTCGAACCGACGTTGCTGGCCGTACATTTGTACGGCTCCGCAGTGGATGGCGGCCTGAAGCCACACA
GCGATATTGATTTGCTGGTTACGGTGACCGTAAGGCTTGATGAAACAACGCGGCGAGCTTTGATCAACGA
CCTTTTGGAAACTTCGGCTTCCCCTGGAGAGAGCGAGATTCTCCGCGCTGTAGAAGTCACCATTGTTGTG
CACGACGACATCATTCCGTGGCGTTATCCAGCTAAGCGCGAACTGCAATTTGGAGAATGGCAGCGCAATG
ACATTCTTGCAGGTATCTTCGAGCCAGCCACGATCGACATTGATCTGGCTATCTTGCTGACAAAAGCAAG
AGAACATAGCGTTGCCTTGGTAGGTCCAGCGGCGGAGGAACTCTTTGATCCGGTTCCTGAACAGGATCTA
TTTGAGGCGCTAAATGAAACCTTAACGCTATGGAACTCGCCGCCCGACTGGGCTGGCGATGAGCGAAATG
TAGTGCTTACGTTGTCCCGCATTTGGTACAGCGCAGTAACCGGCAAAATCGCGCCGAAGGATGTCGCTGC
CGACTGGGCAATGGAGCGCCTGCCGGCCCAGTATCAGCCCGTCATACTTGAAGCTAGACAGGCTTATCTT
GGACAAGAAGAAGATCGCTTGGCCTCGCGCGCAGATCAGTTGGAAGAATTTGTCCATTACGTGAAAGGCG
AGATCACCAAGGTAGTCGGCAAATAATGTCTAGCTAGAAATTCGTTCAAGCCGACGCCGCTTCGCGGCGC
GGCTTAACTCAAGCGTTAGATGCACTAAGCACATAATTGCTCACAGCCAAACTATCAGGTCAAGTCTGCT
TTTATTATTTTTAAGCGTGCATAATAAGCCCTACACAAATTGGGAGATATATCATGCTGTCAGACCAAGT
TTACTCATATATACTTTAGATTGATTTAAAACTTCATTTTTAATTTAAAAGGATCTAGGTGAAGATCCTT
TTTGATAATCTCATGACCAAAATCCCTTAACGTGAGTTTTCGTTCCACTGAGCGTCAGACCCCGTAGAAA
AGATCAAAGGATCTTCTTGAGATCCTTTTTTTCTGCGCGTAATCTGCTGCTTGCAAACAAAAAAACCACC
GCTACCAGCGGTGGTTTGTTTGCCGGATCAAGAGCTACCAACTCTTTTTCCGAAGGTAACTGGCTTCAGC
AGAGCGCAGATACCAAATACTGTTCTTCTAGTGTAGCCGTAGTTAGGCCACCACTTCAAGAACTCTGTAG
CACCGCCTACATACCTCGCTCTGCTAATCCTGTTACCAGTGGCTGCTGCCAGTGGCGATAAGTCGTGTCT
TACCGGGTTGGACTCAAGACGATAGTTACCGGATAAGGCGCAGCGGTCGGGCTGAACGGGGGGTTCGTGC
ACACAGCCCAGCTTGGAGCGAACGACCTACACCGAACTGAGATACCTACAGCGTGAGCTATGAGAAAGCG
CCACGCTTCCCGAAGGGAGAAAGGCGGACAGGTATCCGGTAAGCGGCAGGGTCGGAACAGGAGAGCGCAC
GAGGGAGCTTCCAGGGGGAAACGCCTGGTATCTTTATAGTCCTGTCGGGTTTCGCCACCTCTGACTTGAG
CGTCGATTTTTGTGATGCTCGTCAGGGGGGCGGAGCCTATGGAAAAACGCCAGCAACGCGGCCTTTTTAC
GGTTCCTGCACTCTGTGGTCTCAGGAGCCAACACTCGAATCCCCACCCGTTGGACCAAACCCGGCTCATT
AAGCGTCGGTTCAGATTTATTTCCTTTATTTAAAAAAAAGGAAAGGGTAAAAAATAGAAAATTGGAAACA
GTTAAAGCCCAAAATTGTAATTTACCGAGAATTGTAAATTTACCTCATTGCCATACACCTTGAGGTGGAC
TATAAATAGAAGTCAGTTGACAGAGTCGTGGAATCCCCTCGTCGCTGCGTCTCTCTCCCGCAACCTTCGA
TTTTCGTTTATTCGCATCCATCGGAGAGAGAAAACAATCAATAAGCGACCTACTCGAGACCACGAA
